>Addgene plasmid #184247 | ATX3-JD | addgene full sequence | sequence record 370313 | Addgene NGS Result
AGATCTCGATCCCGCGAAATTAATACGACTCACTATAGGGAGACCACAACGGTTTCCCTCTAGAAATAAT
TTTGTTTAACTTTAAGAAGGAGATATACATATGTCGTACTACCATCACCATCACCATCACCTCGAATCAA
CAAGTTTGTACAAAAAAGCAGGCTGGATGGAGTCCATCTTCCACGAGAAACAAGAAGGCTCACTTTGTGC
TCAACATTGCCTGAATAACTTATTGCAAGGAGAATATTTTAGCCCTGTGGAATTATCCTCAATTGCACAT
CAGCTGGATGAGGAGGAGAGGATGAGAATGGCAGAAGGAGGAGTTACTAGTGAAGATTATCGCACGTTTT
TACAGCAGCCTTCTGGAAATATGGATGACAGTGGTTTTTTCTCTATTCAGGTTATAAGCAATGCCTTGAA
AGTTTGGGGTTTAGAACTAATCCTGTTCAACAGTCCAGAGTATCAGAGGCTCAGGATCGATCCTATAAAT
GAAAGATCATTTATATGCAATTATAAGGAACACTGGTTTACAGTTAGAAAATTAGGAAAACAGTGGTTTA
ACTTGAATTCTCTCTTGACGGGTCCAGAATTAATATCAGATACATATCTTGCACTTTTCTTGGCTCAATT
ACAACAGGAAGGTTATTCTATATTTGTCGTTAAGGGTGATCTGCCAGATTGCGAAGCTGACCAACTCCTA
CAGATGATTAGGTGACAACAGATGCATCGACCAAAACTTATTGGAGAAGAATTAGCACAACTAAAAGAGC
AAAGAGTCCATAAAACAGACCTGGAACGAGTGTTAGAAGCAAATGATGGCTCAGGAATGTTAGACGAAGA
TGAGGAGGATTTGCAGAGGGCTCTGGCACTAAGTCGCCAAGAAATTGACATGGAAGATGAGGAAGCAGAT
CTCCGCAGGGCTATTCAGCTAAGTATGCAAGGTAGTTCCAGAAACATATCTCAAGATATGACACAGACAT
CAGGTACAAATCTTACTTCAGAAGAGCTTCGGAAGAGACGAGAAGCCTACTTTGAAAAACAGCAGCAAAA
GCAGCAACAGCAGCAGCAGCAGCAGCAGCAGGGGGACCTATCAGGACAGAGTTCACATCCATGTGAAAGG
CCAGCCACCAGTTCAGGAGCACTTGGGAGTGATCTAGGTGATGCTATGAGTGAAGAAGACATGCTTCAGG
CAGCTGTGACCATGTCTTTAGAAACTGTCAGAAATGATTTGAAAACAGAAGGAAAAAAATAAGACCCAGC
TTTCTTGTACAAAGTGGTTGATTCGAGGCTGCTAACAAAGCCCGAAAGGAAGCTGAGTTGGCTGCTGCCA
CCGCTGAGCAATAACTAGCATAACCCCTTGGGGCCTCTAAACGGGTCTTGAGGGGTTTTTTGCTGAAAGG
AGGAACTATATCCGGATATCCACAGGACGGGTGTGGTCGCCATGATCGCGTAGTCGATAGTGGCTCCAAG
TAGCGAAGCGAGCAGGACTGGGCGGCGGCCAAAGCGGTCGGACAGTGCTCCGAGAACGGGTGCGCATAGA
AATTGCATCAACGCATATAGCGCTAGCAGCACGCCATAGTGACTGGCGATGCTGTCGGAATGGACGATAT
CCCGCAAGAGGCCCGGCAGTACCGGCATAACCAAGCCTATGCCTACAGCATCCAGGGTGACGGTGCCGAG
GATGACGATGAGCGCATTGTTAGATTTCATACACGGTGCCTGACTGCGTTAGCAATTTAACTGTGATAAA
CTACCGCATTAAAGCTTATCGATGATAAGCTGTCAAACATGAGAATTCTTGAAGACGAAAGGGCCTCGTG
ATACGCCTATTTTTATAGGTTAATGTCATGATAATAATGGTTTCTTAGACGTCAGGTGGCACTTTTCGGG
GAAATGTGCGCGGAACCCCTATTTGTTTATTTTTCTAAATACATTCAAATATGTATCCGCTCATGAGACA
ATAACCCTGATAAATGCTTCAATAATATTGAAAAAGGAAGAGTATGAGTATTCAACATTTCCGTGTCGCC
CTTATTCCCTTTTTTGCGGCATTTTGCCTTCCTGTTTTTGCTCACCCAGAAACGCTGGTGAAAGTAAAAG
ATGCTGAAGATCAGTTGGGTGCACGAGTGGGTTACATCGAACTGGATCTCAACAGCGGTAAGATCCTTGA
GAGTTTTCGCCCCGAAGAACGTTTTCCAATGATGAGCACTTTTAAAGTTCTGCTATGTGGCGCGGTATTA
TCCCGTGTTGACGCCGGGCAAGAGCAACTCGGTCGCCGCATACACTATTCTCAGAATGACTTGGTTGAGT
ACTCACCAGTCACAGAAAAGCATCTTACGGATGGCATGACAGTAAGAGAATTATGCAGTGCTGCCATAAC
CATGAGTGATAACACTGCGGCCAACTTACTTCTGACAACGATCGGAGGACCGAAGGAGCTAACCGCTTTT
TTGCACAACATGGGGGATCATGTAACTCGCCTTGATCGTTGGGAACCGGAGCTGAATGAAGCCATACCAA
ACGACGAGCGTGACACCACGATGCCTGCAGCAATGGCAACAACGTTGCGCAAACTATTAACTGGCGAACT
ACTTACTCTAGCTTCCCGGCAACAATTAATAGACTGGATGGAGGCGGATAAAGTTGCAGGACCACTTCTG
CGCTCGGCCCTTCCGGCTGGCTGGTTTATTGCTGATAAATCTGGAGCCGGTGAGCGTGGGTCTCGCGGTA
TCATTGCAGCACTGGGGCCAGATGGTAAGCCCTCCCGTATCGTAGTTATCTACACGACGGGGAGTCAGGC
AACTATGGATGAACGAAATAGACAGATCGCTGAGATAGGTGCCTCACTGATTAAGCATTGGTAACTGTCA
GACCAAGTTTACTCATATATACTTTAGATTGATTTAAAACTTCATTTTTAATTTAAAAGGATCTAGGTGA
AGATCCTTTTTGATAATCTCATGACCAAAATCCCTTAACGTGAGTTTTCGTTCCACTGAGCGTCAGACCC
CGTAGAAAAGATCAAAGGATCTTCTTGAGATCCTTTTTTTCTGCGCGTAATCTGCTGCTTGCAAACAAAA
AAACCACCGCTACCAGCGGTGGTTTGTTTGCCGGATCAAGAGCTACCAACTCTTTTTCCGAAGGTAACTG
GCTTCAGCAGAGCGCAGATACCAAATACTGTCCTTCTAGTGTAGCCGTAGTTAGGCCACCACTTCAAGAA
CTCTGTAGCACCGCCTACATACCTCGCTCTGCTAATCCTGTTACCAGTGGCTGCTGCCAGTGGCGATAAG
TCGTGTCTTACCGGGTTGGACTCAAGACGATAGTTACCGGATAAGGCGCAGCGGTCGGGCTGAACGGGGG
GTTCGTGCACACAGCCCAGCTTGGAGCGAACGACCTACACCGAACTGAGATACCTACAGCGTGAGCTATG
AGAAAGCGCCACGCTTCCCGAAGGGAGAAAGGCGGACAGGTATCCGGTAAGCGGCAGGGTCGGAACAGGA
GAGCGCACGAGGGAGCTTCCAGGGGGAAACGCCTGGTATCTTTATAGTCCTGTCGGGTTTCGCCACCTCT
GACTTGAGCGTCGATTTTTGTGATGCTCGTCAGGGGGGCGGAGCCTATGGAAAAACGCCAGCAACGCGGC
CTTTTTACGGTTCCTGGCCTTTTGCTGGCCTTTTGCTCACATGTTCTTTCCTGCGTTATCCCCTGATTCT
GTGGATAACCGTATTACCGCCTTTGAGTGAGCTGATACCGCTCGCCGCAGCCGAACGACCGAGCGCAGCG
AGTCAGTGAGCGAGGAAGCGGAAGAGCGCCTGATGCGGTATTTTCTCCTTACGCATCTGTGCGGTATTTC
ACACCGCAATGGTGCACTCTCAGTACAATCTGCTCTGATGCCGCATAGTTAAGCCAGTATACACTCCGCT
ATCGCTACGTGACTGGGTCATGGCTGCGCCCCGACACCCGCCAACACCCGCTGACGCGCCCTGACGGGCT
TGTCTGCTCCCGGCATCCGCTTACAGACAAGCTGTGACCGTCTCCGGGAGCTGCATGTGTCAGAGGTTTT
CACCGTCATCACCGAAACGCGCGAGGCAGCTGCGGTAAAGCTCATCAGCGTGGTCGTGAAGCGATTCACA
GATGTCTGCCTGTTCATCCGCGTCCAGCTCGTTGAGTTTCTCCAGAAGCGTTAATGTCTGGCTTCTGATA
AAGCGGGCCATGTTAAGGGCGGTTTTTTCCTGTTTGGTCACTGATGCCTCCGTGTAAGGGGGATTTCTGT
TCATGGGGGTAATGATACCGATGAAACGAGAGAGGATGCTCACGATACGGGTTACTGATGATGAACATGC
CCGGTTACTGGAACGTTGTGAGGGTAAACAACTGGCGGTATGGATGCGGCGGGACCAGAGAAAAATCACT
CAGGGTCAATGCCAGCGCTTCGTTAATACAGATGTAGGTGTTCCACAGGGTAGCCAGCAGCATCCTGCGA
TGCAGATCCGGAACATAATGGTGCAGGGCGCTGACTTCCGCGTTTCCAGACTTTACGAAACACGGAAACC
GAAGACCATTCATGTTGTTGCTCAGGTCGCAGACGTTTTGCAGCAGCAGTCGCTTCACGTTCGCTCGCGT
ATCGGTGATTCATTCTGCTAACCAGTAAGGCAACCCCGCCAGCCTAGCCGGGTCCTCAACGACAGGAGCA
CGATCATGCGCACCCGTGGCCAGGACCCAACGCTGCCCGAGATGCGCCGCGTGCGGCTGCTGGAGATGGC
GGACGCGATGGATATGTTCTGCCAAGGGTTGGTTTGCGCATTCACAGTTCTCCGCAAGAATTGATTGGCT
CCAATTCTTGGAGTGGTGAATCCGTTAGCGAGGTGCCGCCGGCTTCCATTCAGGTCGAGGTGGCCCGGCT
CCATGCACCGCGACGCAACGCGGGGAGGCAGACAAGGTATAGGGCGGCGCCTACAATCCATGCCAACCCG
TTCCATGTGCTCGCCGAGGCGGCATAAATCGCCGTGACGATCAGCGGTCCAATGATCGAAGTTAGGCTGG
TAAGAGCCGCGAGCGATCCTTGAAGCTGTCCCTGATGGTCGTCATCTACCTGCCTGGACAGCATGGCCTG
CAACGCGGGCATCCCGATGCCGCCGGAAGCGAGAAGAATCATAATGGGGAAGGCCATCCAGCCTCGCGTC
GCGAACGCCAGCAAGACGTAGCCCAGCGCGTCGGCCGCCATGCCGGCGATAATGGCCTGCTTCTCGCCGA
AACGTTTGGTGGCGGGACCAGTGACGAAGGCTTGAGCGAGGGCGTGCAAGATTCCGAATACCGCAAGCGA
CAGGCCGATCATCGTCGCGCTCCAGCGAAAGCGGTCCTCGCCGAAAATGACCCAGAGCGCTGCCGGCACC
TGTCCTACGAGTTGCATGATAAAGAAGACAGTCATAAGTGCGGCGACGATAGTCATGCCCCGCGCCCACC
GGAAGGAGCTGACTGGGTTGAAGGCTCTCAAGGGCATCGGTCGATCGACGCTCTCCCTTATGCGACTCCT
GCATTAGGAAGCAGCCCAGTAGTAGGTTGAGGCCGTTGAGCACCGCCGCCGCAAGGAATGGTGCATGCAA
GGAGATGGCGCCCAACAGTCCCCCGGCCACGGGGCCTGCCACCATACCCACGCCGAAACAAGCGCTCATG
AGCCCGAAGTGGCGAGCCCGATCTTCCCCATCGGTGATGTCGGCGATATAGGCGCCAGCAACCGCACCTG
TGGCGCCGGTGATGCCGGCCACGATGCGTCCGGCGTAGAGGATCG
Features (pLannotate 1.2.2; 17 found; start..end, strand, type, name):
     21..39      +  promoter       T7 promoter: promoter for bacteriophage T7 RNA polymerase
     71..93      +  RBS            RBS: efficient ribosome binding site from bacteriophage T7 gene 10 (Olins and Rangwala, 1989)
    111..131     +  CDS            8xHis (fragment): 8xHis affinity tag
    140..164     +  protein_bind   attB1: mutant version of attB; recombination site for the Gateway® BP reaction BP Clonase™
    167..1249    +  CDS            ATXN3: ATX3_HUMAN - Also known as ATX3, MJD, MJD1, SCA3. Experimental evidence at protein level: Swiss-Prot protein existence level 1. Deubiquitinating enzyme involved in protein homeostasis maintenance, transcription, cytoskeleton regulation, myogenesis and degradation of misfolded chaperone substrates (PubMed:12297501, PubMed:17696782, PubMed:23625928, PubMed:28445460, PubMed:16118278). Binds long polyubiquitin chains and trims them, while it has weak or no activity against chains of 4 or less ubiquitins (PubMed:17696782). Involved in degradation of misfolded chaperone substrates via its interactio
   1254..1278    -  protein_bind   attB2: mutant version of attB; recombination site for the Gateway® BP reaction BP Clonase™
   1288..1337    +  CDS            SET1 (fragment): solubility-enhancement tag derived from T7 phage gene 10B
   1345..1392    +  terminator     T7 terminator: transcription terminator for bacteriophage T7 RNA polymerase
   1418..1710    -  CDS            TcR (fragment): tetracycline efflux protein; tet; confers resistance to tetracycline
   1758..1786    -  promoter       tet promoter: E. coli promoter for tetracycline efflux protein gene
   1899..2003    +  promoter       AmpR promoter: bla
   2004..2864    +  CDS            AmpR: β-lactamase; bla; confers resistance to ampicillin, carbenicillin, and related antibiotics
   3035..3623    +  rep_origin     ori: high-copy-number ColE1/pMB1/pBR322/pUC origin of replication
   3809..3948    -  misc_feature   bom: basis of mobility region from pBR322
   4050..4241    -  CDS            rop: Rop protein, which maintains plasmids at low copy number; rop
   4258..4638    +  CDS            YPB1_ECOLX: Protein predicted: Swiss-Prot protein existence level 4. From Escherichia coli.
   4880..5784    -  CDS            TcR (fragment): tetracycline efflux protein; tet; confers resistance to tetracycline
