[The description below was written by a language model from this plasmid's Addgene catalogue record and pLannotate feature annotations shown in this document.]
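Description:
ATX3-JD is a bacterial expression plasmid built on the Gateway T7 destination vector pDEST17 for recombinant production and purification of the Josephin domain of human ataxin-3 (ATXN3, the protein associated with SCA3/Machado-Joseph disease). Transcription is driven by the T7 promoter, followed by the phage T7 gene 10 ribosome binding site, and ends at a T7 terminator, so expression requires a host supplying T7 RNA polymerase. The open reading frame begins with an N-terminal His tag. According to the catalogue entry, the backbone was modified to place a TEV protease cleavage site after the tag, allowing its removal after affinity purification. The feature table does not annotate this TEV site separately. The coding region is flanked by attB1 and attB2 sites, consistent with insertion by Gateway recombination, although the cloning method is recorded as unknown.

The catalogue describes a 615 bp insert carrying a premature stop codon (V183X). The annotated ATXN3 match, however, spans roughly 1.1 kb between the att sites. This suggests that a longer ataxin-3 coding sequence is present and that translation is truncated at the introduced stop to yield only the Josephin domain, though the record does not say so explicitly. The plasmid is propagated in E. coli under ampicillin selection (β-lactamase with its own promoter). It has a ColE1/pMB1-type origin with the pBR322 bom and rop elements, and the record lists it as high copy. Residual tetracycline resistance gene fragments are backbone remnants. The associated work concerns assays monitoring ataxin-3 amyloid fibril assembly, for which the purified domain would serve as material.
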