Addgene plasmid #184247: ATX3-JD
Purpose: Recombinant protein expression and purification. Encodes ataxin-3 Josephin domain fused with His-Tag (N-terminal)
Depositing lab: Sandra Macedo Ribeiro. Depositing organization: Instituto de Biologia Molecular e Celular (IBMC). Publication: A Robust Assay to Monitor Ataxin-3 Amyloid Fibril Assembly. Figueiredo F, Lopes-Marques M, Almeida B, Matscheko N, Martins PM, Silva A, Macedo-Ribeiro S. Cells. 2022 Jun 19;11(12). pii: cells11121969. doi: 10.3390/cells11121969. PubMed 35741099.
Backbone
  Vector backbone: pDEST17
  Backbone manufacturer: pDEST, Gateway T7 Vectors
  Backbone size w/o insert (bp): 6354
  Modifications to backbone: Inclusion of a TEV cleavage site after the 6x HIS-tag
  Vector type: Bacterial Expression
Growth in bacteria
  Bacterial resistance: Ampicillin, 100 μg/mL
  Growth temperature: 37°C
  Growth strain: DH5alpha
  Copy number: High Copy
Gene/Insert
  Gene/Insert name: Ataxin-3 Josephin domain (alt names: ATXN3; SCA3; MJD)
  Species: H. sapiens (human)
  Insert size (bp): 615
  Mutation: Premature stop codon V183X
  GenBank ID: NM_004993.6
  Entrez Gene: ATXN3 (a.k.a. AT3, ATX3, JOS, MJD, MJD1, SCA3)
  Promoter: T7 promoter
  Tag / fusion protein: 6x His-Tag (N terminal on insert); TEV cleavage site (N terminal on insert)
  Cloning method: Unknown
  Sequencing primers: 5′ T7- TAATACGACTCACTATAGGG; 3′ T7 term- GCTAGTTATTGCTCAGCGG
Terms and licenses: Academic/Nonprofit Terms; Industry Terms: Not Available to Industry
How to cite: ATX3-JD was a gift from Sandra Macedo Ribeiro (Addgene plasmid # 184247 ; http://n2t.net/addgene:184247 ; RRID:Addgene_184247)
