>Addgene plasmid #184247 | ATX3-JD | depositor partial sequence | sequence record 357029 | Expresses ataxin-3 Josephin domain
ATGTCGTACTACCATCACCATCACCATCACCTCGAATCAACAAGTTTGTACAAAAAAGCAGGCTGGATGG
AGTCCATCTTCCACGAGAAACAAGAAGGCTCACTTTGTGCTCAACATTGCCTGAATAACTTATTGCAAGG
AGAATATTTTAGCCCTGTGGAATTATCCTCAATTGCACATCAGCTGGATGAGGAGGAGAGGATGAGAATG
GCAGAAGGAGGAGTTACTAGTGAAGATTATCGCACGTTTTTACAGCAGCCTTCTGGAAATATGGATGACA
GTGGTTTTTTCTCTATTCAGGTTATAAGCAATGCCTTGAAAGTTTGGGGTTTAGAACTAATCCTGTTCAA
CAGTCCAGAGTATCAGAGGCTCAGGATCGATCCTATAAATGAAAGATCATTTATATGCAATTATAAGGAA
CACTGGTTTACAGTTAGAAAATTAGGAAAACAGTGGTTTAACTTGAATTCTCTCTTGACGGGTCCAGAAT
TAATATCAGATACATATCTTGCACTTTTCTTGGCTCAATTACAACAGGAAGGTTATTCTATATTTGTCGT
TAAGGGTGATCTGCCAGATTGCGAAGCTGACCAACTCCTACAGATGATTAGGTGA
